Addgene plasmid #160431: pMJB1-RPS22B-Cl
Purpose: Expresses "cre-less" yeast RPS22B tagged with mCherry under the GAL1 promoter
Depositing lab: Gary Stormo. Depositing organization: Washington University in Saint Louis. Publication: Autoregulation of yeast ribosomal proteins discovered by efficient search for feedback regulation. Roy B, Granas D, Bragg F Jr, Cher JAY, White MA, Stormo GD. Commun Biol. 2020 Dec 11;3(1):761. doi: 10.1038/s42003-020-01494-z. PubMed 33311538.
Backbone
  Vector backbone: pMBJ1
  Backbone size w/o insert (bp): 7415
  Vector type: Yeast Expression
  Selectable markers: URA3
Growth in bacteria
  Bacterial resistance: Ampicillin, 100 μg/mL
  Growth temperature: 37°C
  Growth strain: DH5alpha
  Copy number: Unknown
Gene/Insert
  Gene/Insert name: RPS22B
  Species: S. cerevisiae (budding yeast)
  Mutation: Removed introns, shuffled codons to change nucleotide sequence while preserving amino acid sequence
  GenBank ID: NM_001182256.1
  Entrez Gene: RPS22B
  Promoter: S. cerevisiae GAL1
  Tag / fusion protein: mCherry (C terminal on backbone)
  Cloning method: Gibson Cloning
  Sequencing primers: 5′ CTTTAACGTCAAGGAGAAGGTT; 3′ TGATGATGGCCATGTTATCC
Terms and licenses: Academic/Nonprofit Terms; Industry Terms: Not Available to Industry
Depositor comments: Please visit https://www.biorxiv.org/content/10.1101/2020.05.11.089300v1 for bioRxiv preprint.
How to cite: pMJB1-RPS22B-Cl was a gift from Gary Stormo (Addgene plasmid # 160431 ; http://n2t.net/addgene:160431 ; RRID:Addgene_160431)
