[The description below was written by a language model from this plasmid's Addgene catalogue record and pLannotate feature annotations shown in this document.]
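Description:
pMJB1-RPS22B-Cl is a low-copy yeast expression shuttle plasmid built on a backbone the record lists as pMBJ1. In Saccharomyces cerevisiae it is maintained through a CEN6/ARS centromeric element and selected by the URA3 auxotrophic marker, which can also be counterselected with 5-FOA. In E. coli it replicates from a high-copy ColE1/pUC-type origin under ampicillin selection (AmpR). An f1 origin, flanking T7 and T3 promoters, and lacZα/lac promoter remnants reflect a pRS/pBluescript-style cloning vector ancestry.

The payload is a galactose-inducible, Gal4-regulated GAL1 promoter driving the RPS22B coding sequence, fused in frame through a short linker to a C-terminal mCherry supplied by the backbone. The insert is a "cre-less" version, presumably meaning free of cis-regulatory elements. Its introns were removed and its codons shuffled, so the nucleotide sequence differs from the native gene while the amino acid sequence is preserved. The automated annotation labels this 390-nt ORF as RPS22A, which most likely reflects protein-level matching to the near-identical paralog rather than a different insert. Small hits downstream of mCherry (a 3xHA fragment and a fragment of an uncertain yeast ORF) probably belong to the terminator region, though the record does not name a terminator.

According to the associated publication title, the plasmid was made for a search for autoregulation of yeast ribosomal proteins. Inducing a recoded, fluorescently tracked protein would allow its effect on the native gene's regulatory sequences to be tested without the transgene itself being subject to that feedback. The depositor and sequencing-verified records differ by about 30 nt, mainly a duplicated T3 promoter fragment, and both totals are shorter than the stated backbone size.
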