Features (pLannotate 1.2.2; 25 found; start..end, strand, type, name):
      1..390     +  CDS            RPS22A: RS22A_YEAST - Also known as RPS24, RPS24A. Experimental evidence at protein level: Swiss-Prot protein existence level 1. Component of the ribosome, a large ribonucleoprotein complex responsible for the synthesis of proteins in the cell. The small ribosomal subunit (SSU) binds messenger RNAs (mRNAs) and translates the encoded message by selecting cognate aminoacyl-transfer RNA (tRNA) molecules. The large subunit (LSU) contains the ribosomal catalytic site termed the peptidyl transferase center (PTC), which catalyzes the formation of peptide bonds, thereby polymerizing the amino acids delivered
    394..412     +  CDS            VN155(I152L) (fragment): improved N-terminal fragment of mVenus for use in bimolecular fluorescence complementation (BiFC) (Kodama and Hu, 2010)
    418..1122    +  CDS            mCherry: mCherry is a basic (constitutively fluorescent) red fluorescent protein published in 2004, derived from Discosoma sp.. It is reported to be a very rapidly-maturing monomer with low acid sensitivity.
   1309..1331    +  CDS            3xHA (fragment): three tandem HA epitope tags
   1343..1495    +  CDS            YO201_YEAST (fragment): Protein uncertain: Swiss-Prot protein existence level 5. From Saccharomyces cerevisiae (strain ATCC 204508 / S288c) (Baker's yeast).
   1514..1531    -  promoter       T3 promoter (fragment): promoter for bacteriophage T3 RNA polymerase
   1544..1562    -  promoter       T3 promoter: promoter for bacteriophage T3 RNA polymerase
   1607..1623    -  protein_bind   lac operator: The lac repressor binds to the lac operator to inhibit transcription in E. coli. This inhibition can be relieved by adding lactose or isopropyl-β-D-thiogalactopyranoside (IPTG). lac repressor encoded by lacI
   1631..1661    -  promoter       lac promoter: promoter for the E. coli lac operon
   1676..1697    -  protein_bind   CAP binding site: CAP binding activates transcription in the presence of cAMP. E. coli catabolite activator protein
   1710..1802    -  CDS            lacI (fragment): lac repressor; lacI; The lac repressor binds to the lac operator to inhibit transcription in E. coli. This inhibition can be relieved by adding lactose or isopropyl-β-D-thiogalactopyranoside (IPTG).
   1985..2573    -  rep_origin     ori: high-copy-number ColE1/pMB1/pBR322/pUC origin of replication
   2744..3604    -  CDS            AmpR: β-lactamase; bla; confers resistance to ampicillin, carbenicillin, and related antibiotics
   3605..3709    -  promoter       AmpR promoter: bla
   3746..4249    +  misc_feature   CEN/ARS: S. cerevisiae CEN6 centromere fused to an autonomously replicating sequence
   4318..4353    +  CDS            rop (fragment): Rop protein, which maintains plasmids at low copy number; rop
   4455..4502    +  misc_feature   bom (fragment): basis of mobility region from pBR322
   4513..4728    +  promoter       URA3 promoter: S. cerevisiae URA3
   4729..5532    +  CDS            URA3: orotidine-5'-phosphate decarboxylase, required for uracil biosynthesis; S. cerevisiae URA3; yeast auxotrophic marker, counterselectable with 5-fluoroorotic acid (5-FOA)
   5611..5660    +  misc_feature   bom (fragment): basis of mobility region from pBR322
   5661..6116    -  rep_origin     f1 ori (sequence partly withheld): f1 bacteriophage origin of replication; arrow indicates direction of (+) strand synthesis
   6124..6281    -  CDS            lacZα (fragment): LacZα fragment of β-galactosidase; lacZ fragment
   6284..6302    +  promoter       T7 promoter: promoter for bacteriophage T7 RNA polymerase
   6320..6437    +  protein_bind   UAS: upstream activating sequence mediating Gal4-dependent induction Gal4
   6685..6761    +  promoter       TPGI promoter (fragment): S. cerevisiae GAL1 promoter modified to contain two copies of the tet operator (Ellis et al., 2009)
>Addgene plasmid #160431 | pMJB1-RPS22B-Cl | depositor full sequence | sequence record 310779 | pMJB1-RPS22B-Cl sequence 6794 bps
ATGACTCGGAGCTCTGTATTGGCCGATGCTTTGAACGCCATCAACAATGCCGAAAAGACCGGTAAGAGAC
AAGTTTTAATTAGACCATCCTCCAAGGTTATTATTAAGTTCTTGCAAGTTATGCAAAAGCACGGTTACAT
TGGTGAATTTGAATACATTGACGACCATCGTTCCGGTAAGATCGTTGTTCAATTGAACGGTAGATTGAAC
AAGTGTGGTGTTATTTCTCCAAGATTTAACGTTAAGATCGGTGACATTGAAAAATGGACCGCTAACTTGT
TGCCAGCTAGACAATTCGGTTACGTTATCTTAACCACCTCCGCCGGTATCATGGATCACGAAGAAGCTAG
AAGAAAGCACGTCTCTGGTAAGATTTTGGGTTTCGTCTACTAAGTGAGCAAGGGCGAGGAGCCTAGGGTG
AGCAAGGGCGAGGAGGATAACATGGCCATCATCAAGGAGTTCATGAGATTCAAGGTGCACATGGAGGGCT
CCGTGAACGGCCACGAGTTCGAGATCGAGGGCGAGGGCGAGGGCAGACCCTACGAGGGCACCCAGACCGC
CAAGCTGAAGGTGACCAAGGGTGGCCCCCTGCCCTTCGCCTGGGACATCCTGTCCCCTCAGTTCATGTAC
GGCTCCAAGGCCTACGTGAAGCACCCCGCCGACATCCCCGACTACTTGAAGCTGTCCTTCCCCGAGGGCT
TCAAGTGGGAGAGAGTGATGAACTTCGAGGACGGCGGCGTGGTGACCGTGACCCAGGACTCCTCCCTGCA
GGACGGCGAGTTCATCTACAAGGTGAAGTTGAGAGGCACCAACTTCCCCTCCGACGGCCCCGTAATGCAG
AAGAAGACCATGGGCTGGGAGGCCTCCTCCGAGAGAATGTACCCCGAGGACGGCGCCCTGAAGGGCGAGA
TCAAGCAGAGGCTGAAGCTGAAGGACGGCGGCCACTACGACGCTGAGGTCAAGACCACCTACAAGGCCAA
GAAGCCCGTGCAGCTGCCCGGCGCCTACAACGTCAACATCAAGTTGGACATCACCTCCCACAACGAGGAC
TACACCATTGTGGAACAATATGAAAGAGCTGAAGGTAGACATTCTACTGGTGGTATGGATGAATTGTACA
AATAAGCTAGCATAGATTAATTTAAACAGTATATGTACAGTTTTATATATATATATATATATATATACAT
ATATAAAGAAACCTGTGCGTTTTTTGTATTTTCAAATACATTTAGTTTTGGCGCCACTTCTATAAAAGGT
CTCATGATATTGTTACAGATCTGTTTAGCTTGCCTCGAGGTCGACTATCCATACGATGTTCCTGATTATG
CTTAGTGTACATGACACCGATTATTTAAAGCTGCAGCATACGATATATATACATGTGTATATATGTATAC
CTATGAATGTCAGTAAGTATGTATACGAACAGTATGATACTGAAGATGACAAGGTAATGCATCATTCTAT
ACGTGTCATTCTGAACGAGGCGCGCGGATCCCAGCTTTTGTTCCCTTTAGTGAGGGTTAATCAGCTTTTG
TTCCCTTTAGTGAGGGTTAATTCCGAGCTTGGCGTAATCATGGTCATAGCTGTTTCCTGTGTGAAATTGT
TATCCGCTCACAATTCCACACAACATAGGAGCCGGAAGCATAAAGTGTAAAGCCTGGGGTGCCTAATGAG
TGAGGTAACTCACATTAATTGCGTTGCGCTCACTGCCCGCTTTCCAGTCGGGAAACCTGTCGTGCCAGCT
GCATTAATGAATCGGCCAACGCGCGGGGAGAGGCGGTTTGCGTATTGGGCGCTCTTCCGCTTCCTCGCTC
ACTGACTCGCTGCGCTCGGTCGTTCGGCTGCGGCGAGCGGTATCAGCTCACTCAAAGGCGGTAATACGGT
TATCCACAGAATCAGGGGATAACGCAGGAAAGAACATGTGAGCAAAAGGCCAGCAAAAGGCCAGGAACCG
TAAAAAGGCCGCGTTGCTGGCGTTTTTCCATAGGCTCGGCCCCCCTGACGAGCATCACAAAAATCGACGC
TCAAGTCAGAGGTGGCGAAACCCGACAGGACTATAAAGATACCAGGCGTTCCCCCCTGGAAGCTCCCTCG
TGCGCTCTCCTGTTCCGACCCTGCCGCTTACCGGATACCTGTCCGCCTTTCTCCCTTCGGGAAGCGTGGC
GCTTTCTCAATGCTCACGCTGTAGGTATCTCAGTTCGGTGTAGGTCGTTCGCTCCAAGCTGGGCTGTGTG
CACGAACCCCCCGTTCAGCCCGACCGCTGCGCCTTATCCGGTAACTATCGTCTTGAGTCCAACCCGGTAA
GACACGACTTATCGCCACTGGCAGCAGCCACTGGTAACAGGATTAGCAGAGCGAGGTATGTAGGCGGTGC
TACAGAGTTCTTGAAGTGGTGGCCTAACTACGGCTACACTAGAAGGACAGTATTTGGTATCTGCGCTCTG
CTGAAGCCAGTTACCTTCGGAAAAAGAGTTGGTAGCTCTTGATCCGGCAAACAAACCACCGCTGGTAGCG
GTGGTTTTTTTGTTTGCAAGCAGCAGATTACGCGCAGAAAAAAAGGATCTCAAGAAGATCCTTTGATCTT
TTCTACGGGGTCTGACGCTCAGTGGAACGAAAACTCACGTTAAGGGATTTTGGTCATGAGATTATCAAAA
AGGATCTTCACCTAGATCCTTTTAAATTAAAAATGAAGTTTTAAATCAATCTAAAGTATATATGAGTAAA
CTTGGTCTGACAGTTACCAATGCTTAATCAGTGAGGCACCTATCTCAGCGATCTGTCTATTTCGTTCATC
CATAGTTGCCTGACTGCCCGTCGTGTAGATAACTACGATACGGGAGGGCTTACCATCTGGCCCCAGTGCT
GCAATGATACCGCGAGACCCACGCTCACCGGCTCCAGATTTATCAGCAATAAACCAGCCAGCCGGAAGGG
CCGAGCGCAGAAGTGGTCCTGCAACTTTATCCGCCTCCATCCAGTCTATTAATTGTTGCCGGGAAGCTAG
AGTAAGTAGTTCGCCAGTTAATAGTTTGCGCAACGTTGTTGCCATTGCTACAGGCATCGTGGTGTCACGC
TCGTCGTTTGGTATGGCTTCATTCAGCTCCGGTTCCCAACGATCAAGGCGAGTTACATGATCCCCCATGT
TGTGAAAAAAAGCGGTTAGCTCCTTCGGTCCTCCGATCGTTGTCAGAAGTAAGTTGGCCGCAGTGTTATC
ACTCATGGTTATGGCAGCACTGCATAATTCTCTTACTGTCATGCCATCCGTAAGATGCTTTTCTGTGACT
GGTGAGTACTCAACCAAGTCATTCTGAGAATAGTGTATGCGGCGACCGAGTTGCTCTTGCCCGGCGTCAA
TACGGGATAATACCGCGCCACATAGCAGAACTTTAAAAGTGCTCATCATTGGAAAACGTTCTTCGGGGCG
AAAACTCTCAAGGATCTTACCGCTGTTGAGATCCAGTTCGATGTAACCCACTCGTGCACCCAACTGATCT
TCAGCATCTTTTACTTTCACCAGCGTTTCTGGGTGAGCAAAAACAGGAAGGCAAAATGCCGCAAAAAAGG
GAATAAGGGCGACACGGAAATGTTGAATACTCATACTCTTCCTTTTTCAATATTATTGAAGCATTTATCA
GGGTTATTGTCTCATGAGCGGATACATATTTGAATGTATTTAGAAAAATAAACAAATAGGGGTTCCGCGC
ACATTTCCCCGAAAAGTGCCACCTGGGTCCTTTTCATCACGTGCTATAAAAATAATTATAATTTAAATTT
TTTAATATAAATATATAAATTAAAAATAGAAAGTAAAAAAAGAAATTAAAGAAAAAATAGTTTTTGTTTT
CCGAAGATGTAAAAGACTCTAGGGGGATCGCCAACAAATACTACCTTTTATCTTGCTCTTCCTGCTCTCA
GGTATTAATGCCGAATTGTTTCATCTTGTCTGTGTAGAAGACCACACACGAAAATCCTGTGATTTTACAT
TTTACTTATCGTTAATCGAATGTATATCTATTTAATCTGCTTTTCTTGTCTAATAAATATATATGTAAAG
TACGCTTTTTGTTGAAATTTTTTAAACCTTTGTTTATTTTTTTTTCTTCATTCCGTAACTCTTCTACCTT
CTTTATTTACTTTCTAAAATCCAAATACAAAACATAAAAATAAATAAACACAGAGTAAATTCCCAAATTA
TTCCATCATTAAAAGATACGAGGCGCGTGTAAGTTACAGGCAAGCGATCCGTCCTAAGAAACCATTATTA
TCATGACATTAACCTATAAAAATAGGCGTATCACGAGGCCCTTTCGTCTCGCGCGTTTCGGTGATGACGG
TGAAAACCTCTGACACATGCAGCTCCCGGAGACGGTCACAGCTTGTCTGTAAGCGGATGCCGGGAGCAGA
CAAGCCCGTCAGGGCGCGTCAGCGGGTGTTGGCGGGTGTCGGGGCTGGCTTAACTATGCGGCATCAGAGC
AGATTGTACTGAGAGTGCACCACGCTTTTCAATTCAATTCATCATTTTTTTTTTATTCTTTTTTTTGATT
TCGGTTTCTTTGAAATTTTTTTGATTCGGTAATCTCCGAACAGAAGGAAGAACGAAGGAAGGAGCACAGA
CTTAGATTGGTATATATACGCATATGTAGTGTTGAAGAAACATGAAATTGCCCAGTATTCTTAACCCAAC
TGCACAGAACAAAAACCTGCAGGAAACGAAGATAAATCATGTCGAAAGCTACATATAAGGAACGTGCTGC
TACTCATCCTAGTCCTGTTGCTGCCAAGCTATTTAATATCATGCACGAAAAGCAAACAAACTTGTGTGCT
TCATTGGATGTTCGTACCACCAAGGAATTACTGGAGTTAGTTGAAGCATTAGGTCCCAAAATTTGTTTAC
TAAAAACACATGTGGATATCTTGACTGATTTTTCCATGGAGGGCACAGTTAAGCCGCTAAAGGCATTATC
CGCCAAGTACAATTTTTTACTCTTCGAAGACAGAAAATTTGCTGACATTGGTAATACAGTCAAATTGCAG
TACTCTGCGGGTGTATACAGAATAGCAGAATGGGCAGACATTACGAATGCACACGGTGTGGTGGGCCCAG
GTATTGTTAGCGGTTTGAAGCAGGCGGCAGAAGAAGTAACAAAGGAACCTAGAGGCCTTTTGATGTTAGC
AGAATTGTCATGCAAGGGCTCCCTATCTACTGGAGAATATACTAAGGGTACTGTTGACATTGCGAAGAGC
GACAAAGATTTTGTTATCGGCTTTATTGCTCAAAGAGACATGGGTGGAAGAGATGAAGGTTACGATTGGT
TGATTATGACACCCGGTGTGGGTTTAGATGACAAGGGAGACGCATTGGGTCAACAGTATAGAACCGTGGA
TGATGTGGTCTCTACAGGATCTGACATTATTATTGTTGGAAGAGGACTATTTGCAAAGGGAAGGGATGCT
AAGGTAGAGGGTGAACGTTACAGAAAAGCAGGCTGGGAAGCATATTTGAGAAGATGCGGCCAGCAAAACT
AAAAAACTGTATTATAAGTAAATGCATGTATACTAAACTCACAAATTAGAGCTTCAATTTAATTATATCA
GTTATTACCCTGCGGTGTGAAATACCGCACAGATGCGTAAGGAGAAAATACCGCATCAGGAAATTGTAAA
CGTTAATATTTTGTTAAAATTCGCGTTAAATTTTTGTTAAATCAGCTCATTTTTTAACCAATAGGCCGAA
ATCGGCAAAATCCCTTATAAATCAAAAGAATAGACCGAGATAGGGT
[37 nt withheld, positions 5787-5823]
AAAGAACGTGGACTCCAACGTCAAAGG
[49 nt withheld, positions 5851-5899]
T
[91 nt withheld, positions 5901-5991]
G
[124 nt withheld, positions 5993-6116]
CGCGCCATTCGCCATTCAGGCTGCGCAACTGTTGGGAAGGGCGATCGGTGCGGGCCTCTTCGCTATTACG
CCAGCTGGCGAAGGGGGGATGTGCTGCAAGGCGATTAAGTTGGGTAACGCCAGGGTTTTCCCAGTCACGA
CGTTGTAAAACGACGGCCAGTGAATTGTAATACGACTCACTATAGGGCGAATTGGCGGCCGCACGGATTA
GAAGCCGCCGAGCGGGTGACAGCCCTCCGAAGGAAGACTCTCCTCCGTGCGTCCTCGTCTTCACCGGTCG
CGTTCCTGAAACGCAGATGTGCCTCGCGCCGCACTGCTCCGAACAATAAAGATTCTACAATACTAGCTTT
TATGGTTATGAAGAGGAAAAATTGGCAGTAACCTGGCCCCACAAACCTTCAAATTAACGAATCAAATTAA
CAACCATAGGATGATAATGCGATTAGTTTTTTAGCCTTATTTCTGGGGTAATTAATCAGCGAAGCGATGA
TTTTTGATCTATTAACAGATATATAAATGGAAAAGCTGCATAACCACTTTAACTAATACTTTCAACATTT
TCAGTTTGTATTACTTCTTATTCAAATGTCATAAAAGTATCAACAAAAAATTGTTAATATACCTCTATAC
TTTAACGTCAAGGAGAAGGTTAATTAAGGAGAAAAAACTATAGCTAGC
