Features (pLannotate 1.2.2; 23 found; start..end, strand, type, name):
      1..390     +  CDS            RPS22A: RS22A_YEAST - Also known as RPS24, RPS24A. Experimental evidence at protein level: Swiss-Prot protein existence level 1. Component of the ribosome, a large ribonucleoprotein complex responsible for the synthesis of proteins in the cell. The small ribosomal subunit (SSU) binds messenger RNAs (mRNAs) and translates the encoded message by selecting cognate aminoacyl-transfer RNA (tRNA) molecules. The large subunit (LSU) contains the ribosomal catalytic site termed the peptidyl transferase center (PTC), which catalyzes the formation of peptide bonds, thereby polymerizing the amino acids delivered
    394..412     +  CDS            VN155(I152L) (fragment): improved N-terminal fragment of mVenus for use in bimolecular fluorescence complementation (BiFC) (Kodama and Hu, 2010)
    418..1122    +  CDS            mCherry: mCherry is a basic (constitutively fluorescent) red fluorescent protein published in 2004, derived from Discosoma sp.. It is reported to be a very rapidly-maturing monomer with low acid sensitivity.
   1309..1331    +  CDS            3xHA (fragment): three tandem HA epitope tags
   1343..1495    +  CDS            YO201_YEAST (fragment): Protein uncertain: Swiss-Prot protein existence level 5. From Saccharomyces cerevisiae (strain ATCC 204508 / S288c) (Baker's yeast).
   1514..1532    -  promoter       T3 promoter: promoter for bacteriophage T3 RNA polymerase
   1577..1593    -  protein_bind   lac operator: The lac repressor binds to the lac operator to inhibit transcription in E. coli. This inhibition can be relieved by adding lactose or isopropyl-β-D-thiogalactopyranoside (IPTG). lac repressor encoded by lacI
   1601..1631    -  promoter       lac promoter: promoter for the E. coli lac operon
   1646..1667    -  protein_bind   CAP binding site: CAP binding activates transcription in the presence of cAMP. E. coli catabolite activator protein
   1680..1772    -  CDS            lacI (fragment): lac repressor; lacI; The lac repressor binds to the lac operator to inhibit transcription in E. coli. This inhibition can be relieved by adding lactose or isopropyl-β-D-thiogalactopyranoside (IPTG).
   1955..2543    -  rep_origin     ori: high-copy-number ColE1/pMB1/pBR322/pUC origin of replication
   2714..3574    -  CDS            AmpR: β-lactamase; bla; confers resistance to ampicillin, carbenicillin, and related antibiotics
   3575..3679    -  promoter       AmpR promoter: bla
   3716..4219    +  misc_feature   CEN/ARS: S. cerevisiae CEN6 centromere fused to an autonomously replicating sequence
   4287..4322    +  CDS            rop (fragment): Rop protein, which maintains plasmids at low copy number; rop
   4424..4473    +  misc_feature   bom (fragment): basis of mobility region from pBR322
   4481..4696    +  promoter       URA3 promoter: S. cerevisiae URA3
   4697..5500    +  CDS            URA3: orotidine-5'-phosphate decarboxylase, required for uracil biosynthesis; S. cerevisiae URA3; yeast auxotrophic marker, counterselectable with 5-fluoroorotic acid (5-FOA)
   5579..5630    +  misc_feature   bom (fragment): basis of mobility region from pBR322
   5658..6086    -  rep_origin     f1 ori (sequence partly withheld): f1 bacteriophage origin of replication; arrow indicates direction of (+) strand synthesis
   6094..6251    -  CDS            lacZα (fragment): LacZα fragment of β-galactosidase; lacZ fragment
   6254..6272    +  promoter       T7 promoter: promoter for bacteriophage T7 RNA polymerase
   6290..6731    +  promoter       GAL1 promoter: S. cerevisiae GAL1; inducible promoter, regulated by Gal4
>Addgene plasmid #160431 | pMJB1-RPS22B-Cl | addgene full sequence | sequence record 317512 | Addgene NGS Result
ATGACTCGGAGCTCTGTATTGGCCGATGCTTTGAACGCCATCAACAATGCCGAAAAGACCGGTAAGAGAC
AAGTTTTAATTAGACCATCCTCCAAGGTTATTATTAAGTTCTTGCAAGTTATGCAAAAGCACGGTTACAT
TGGTGAATTTGAATACATTGACGACCATCGTTCCGGTAAGATCGTTGTTCAATTGAACGGTAGATTGAAC
AAGTGTGGTGTTATTTCTCCAAGATTTAACGTTAAGATCGGTGACATTGAAAAATGGACCGCTAACTTGT
TGCCAGCTAGACAATTCGGTTACGTTATCTTAACCACCTCCGCCGGTATCATGGATCACGAAGAAGCTAG
AAGAAAGCACGTCTCTGGTAAGATTTTGGGTTTCGTCTACTAAGTGAGCAAGGGCGAGGAGCCTAGGGTG
AGCAAGGGCGAGGAGGATAACATGGCCATCATCAAGGAGTTCATGAGATTCAAGGTGCACATGGAGGGCT
CCGTGAACGGCCACGAGTTCGAGATCGAGGGCGAGGGCGAGGGCAGACCCTACGAGGGCACCCAGACCGC
CAAGCTGAAGGTGACCAAGGGTGGCCCCCTGCCCTTCGCCTGGGACATCCTGTCCCCTCAGTTCATGTAC
GGCTCCAAGGCCTACGTGAAGCACCCCGCCGACATCCCCGACTACTTGAAGCTGTCCTTCCCCGAGGGCT
TCAAGTGGGAGAGAGTGATGAACTTCGAGGACGGCGGCGTGGTGACCGTGACCCAGGACTCCTCCCTGCA
GGACGGCGAGTTCATCTACAAGGTGAAGTTGAGAGGCACCAACTTCCCCTCCGACGGCCCCGTAATGCAG
AAGAAGACCATGGGCTGGGAGGCCTCCTCCGAGAGAATGTACCCCGAGGACGGCGCCCTGAAGGGCGAGA
TCAAGCAGAGGCTGAAGCTGAAGGACGGCGGCCACTACGACGCTGAGGTCAAGACCACCTACAAGGCCAA
GAAGCCCGTGCAGCTGCCCGGCGCCTACAACGTCAACATCAAGTTGGACATCACCTCCCACAACGAGGAC
TACACCATTGTGGAACAATATGAAAGAGCTGAAGGTAGACATTCTACTGGTGGTATGGATGAATTGTACA
AATAAGCTAGCATAGATTAATTTAAACAGTATATGTACAGTTTTATATATATATATATATATATATACAT
ATATAAAGAAACCTGTGCGTTTTTTGTATTTTCAAATACATTTAGTTTTGGCGCCACTTCTATAAAAGGT
CTCATGATATTGTTACAGATCTGTTTAGCTTGCCTCGAGGTCGACTATCCATACGATGTTCCTGATTATG
CTTAGTGTACATGACACCGATTATTTAAAGCTGCAGCATACGATATATATACATGTGTATATATGTATAC
CTATGAATGTCAGTAAGTATGTATACGAACAGTATGATACTGAAGATGACAAGGTAATGCATCATTCTAT
ACGTGTCATTCTGAACGAGGCGCGCGGATCCCAGCTTTTGTTCCCTTTAGTGAGGGTTAATTTCGAGCTT
GGCGTAATCATGGTCATAGCTGTTTCCTGTGTGAAATTGTTATCCGCTCACAATTCCACACAACATACGA
GCCGGAAGCATAAAGTGTAAAGCCTGGGGTGCCTAATGAGTGAGCTAACTCACATTAATTGCGTTGCGCT
CACTGCCCGCTTTCCAGTCGGGAAACCTGTCGTGCCAGCTGCATTAATGAATCGGCCAACGCGCGGGGAG
AGGCGGTTTGCGTATTGGGCGCTCTTCCGCTTCCTCGCTCACTGACTCGCTGCGCTCGGTCGTTCGGCTG
CGGCGAGCGGTATCAGCTCACTCAAAGGCGGTAATACGGTTATCCACAGAATCAGGGGATAACGCAGGAA
AGAACATGTGAGCAAAAGGCCAGCAAAAGGCCAGGAACCGTAAAAAGGCCGCGTTGCTGGCGTTTTTCCA
TAGGCTCCGCCCCCCTGACGAGCATCACAAAAATCGACGCTCAAGTCAGAGGTGGCGAAACCCGACAGGA
CTATAAAGATACCAGGCGTTTCCCCCTGGAAGCTCCCTCGTGCGCTCTCCTGTTCCGACCCTGCCGCTTA
CCGGATACCTGTCCGCCTTTCTCCCTTCGGGAAGCGTGGCGCTTTCTCATAGCTCACGCTGTAGGTATCT
CAGTTCGGTGTAGGTCGTTCGCTCCAAGCTGGGCTGTGTGCACGAACCCCCCGTTCAGCCCGACCGCTGC
GCCTTATCCGGTAACTATCGTCTTGAGTCCAACCCGGTAAGACACGACTTATCGCCACTGGCAGCAGCCA
CTGGTAACAGGATTAGCAGAGCGAGGTATGTAGGCGGTGCTACAGAGTTCTTGAAGTGGTGGCCTAACTA
CGGCTACACTAGAAGAACAGTATTTGGTATCTGCGCTCTGCTGAAGCCAGTTACCTTCGGAAAAAGAGTT
GGTAGCTCTTGATCCGGCAAACAAACCACCGCTGGTAGCGGTGGTTTTTTTGTTTGCAAGCAGCAGATTA
CGCGCAGAAAAAAAGGATCTCAAGAAGATCCTTTGATCTTTTCTACGGGGTCTGACGCTCAGTGGAACGA
AAACTCACGTTAAGGGATTTTGGTCATGAGATTATCAAAAAGGATCTTCACCTAGATCCTTTTAAATTAA
AAATGAAGTTTTAAATCAATCTAAAGTATATATGAGTAAACTTGGTCTGACAGTTACCAATGCTTAATCA
GTGAGGCACCTATCTCAGCGATCTGTCTATTTCGTTCATCCATAGTTGCCTGACTCCCCGTCGTGTAGAT
AACTACGATACGGGAGGGCTTACCATCTGGCCCCAGTGCTGCAATGATACCGCGAGACCCACGCTCACCG
GCTCCAGATTTATCAGCAATAAACCAGCCAGCCGGAAGGGCCGAGCGCAGAAGTGGTCCTGCAACTTTAT
CCGCCTCCATCCAGTCTATTAATTGTTGCCGGGAAGCTAGAGTAAGTAGTTCGCCAGTTAATAGTTTGCG
CAACGTTGTTGCCATTGCTACAGGCATCGTGGTGTCACGCTCGTCGTTTGGTATGGCTTCATTCAGCTCC
GGTTCCCAACGATCAAGGCGAGTTACATGATCCCCCATGTTGTGCAAAAAAGCGGTTAGCTCCTTCGGTC
CTCCGATCGTTGTCAGAAGTAAGTTGGCCGCAGTGTTATCACTCATGGTTATGGCAGCACTGCATAATTC
TCTTACTGTCATGCCATCCGTAAGATGCTTTTCTGTGACTGGTGAGTACTCAACCAAGTCATTCTGAGAA
TAGTGTATGCGGCGACCGAGTTGCTCTTGCCCGGCGTCAATACGGGATAATACCGCGCCACATAGCAGAA
CTTTAAAAGTGCTCATCATTGGAAAACGTTCTTCGGGGCGAAAACTCTCAAGGATCTTACCGCTGTTGAG
ATCCAGTTCGATGTAACCCACTCGTGCACCCAACTGATCTTCAGCATCTTTTACTTTCACCAGCGTTTCT
GGGTGAGCAAAAACAGGAAGGCAAAATGCCGCAAAAAAGGGAATAAGGGCGACACGGAAATGTTGAATAC
TCATACTCTTCCTTTTTCAATATTATTGAAGCATTTATCAGGGTTATTGTCTCATGAGCGGATACATATT
TGAATGTATTTAGAAAAATAAACAAATAGGGGTTCCGCGCACATTTCCCCGAAAAGTGCCACCTGGGTCC
TTTTCATCACGTGCTATAAAAATAATTATAATTTAAATTTTTTAATATAAATATATAAATTAAAAATAGA
AAGTAAAAAAAGAAATTAAAGAAAAAATAGTTTTTGTTTTCCGAAGATGTAAAAGACTCTAGGGGGATCG
CCAACAAATACTACCTTTTATCTTGCTCTTCCTGCTCTCAGGTATTAATGCCGAATTGTTTCATCTTGTC
TGTGTAGAAGACCACACACGAAAATCCTGTGATTTTACATTTTACTTATCGTTAATCGAATGTATATCTA
TTTAATCTGCTTTTCTTGTCTAATAAATATATATGTAAAGTACGCTTTTTGTTGAAATTTTTTAAACCTT
TGTTTATTTTTTTTTCTTCATTCCGTAACTCTTCTACCTTCTTTATTTACTTTCTAAAATCCAAATACAA
AACATAAAAATAAATAAACACAGAGTAAATTCCCAAATTATTCCATCATTAAAAGATACGAGGCGCGTGT
AAGTTACAGGCAAGCGATCCGTCTAAGAAACCATTATTATCATGACATTAACCTATAAAAATAGGCGTAT
CACGAGGCCCTTTCGTCTCGCGCGTTTCGGTGATGACGGTGAAAACCTCTGACACATGCAGCTCCCGGAG
ACGGTCACAGCTTGTCTGTAAGCGGATGCCGGGAGCAGACAAGCCCGTCAGGGCGCGTCAGCGGGTGTTG
GCGGGTGTCGGGGCTGGCTTAACTATGCGGCATCAGAGCAGATTGTACTGAGAGTGCACCATACCACCTT
TTCAATTCATCATTTTTTTTTTATTCTTTTTTTTGATTTCGGTTTCCTTGAAATTTTTTTGATTCGGTAA
TCTCCGAACAGAAGGAAGAACGAAGGAAGGAGCACAGACTTAGATTGGTATATATACGCATATGTAGTGT
TGAAGAAACATGAAATTGCCCAGTATTCTTAACCCAACTGCACAGAACAAAAACCTGCAGGAAACGAAGA
TAAATCATGTCGAAAGCTACATATAAGGAACGTGCTGCTACTCATCCTAGTCCTGTTGCTGCCAAGCTAT
TTAATATCATGCACGAAAAGCAAACAAACTTGTGTGCTTCATTGGATGTTCGTACCACCAAGGAATTACT
GGAGTTAGTTGAAGCATTAGGTCCCAAAATTTGTTTACTAAAAACACATGTGGATATCTTGACTGATTTT
TCCATGGAGGGCACAGTTAAGCCGCTAAAGGCATTATCCGCCAAGTACAATTTTTTACTCTTCGAAGACA
GAAAATTTGCTGACATTGGTAATACAGTCAAATTGCAGTACTCTGCGGGTGTATACAGAATAGCAGAATG
GGCAGACATTACGAATGCACACGGTGTGGTGGGCCCAGGTATTGTTAGCGGTTTGAAGCAGGCGGCAGAA
GAAGTAACAAAGGAACCTAGAGGCCTTTTGATGTTAGCAGAATTGTCATGCAAGGGCTCCCTATCTACTG
GAGAATATACTAAGGGTACTGTTGACATTGCGAAGAGCGACAAAGATTTTGTTATCGGCTTTATTGCTCA
AAGAGACATGGGTGGAAGAGATGAAGGTTACGATTGGTTGATTATGACACCCGGTGTGGGTTTAGATGAC
AAGGGAGACGCATTGGGTCAACAGTATAGAACCGTGGATGATGTGGTCTCTACAGGATCTGACATTATTA
TTGTTGGAAGAGGACTATTTGCAAAGGGAAGGGATGCTAAGGTAGAGGGTGAACGTTACAGAAAAGCAGG
CTGGGAAGCATATTTGAGAAGATGCGGCCAGCAAAACTAAAAAACTGTATTATAAGTAAATGCATGTATA
CTAAACTCACAAATTAGAGCTTCAATTTAATTATATCAGTTATTACCCTATGCGGTGTGAAATACCGCAC
AGATGCGTAAGGAGAAAATACCGCATCAGGAAATTGTAAGCGTTAATATTTTGTTAAAATTCGCGTTAAA
TTTTTGTTAAATCAGCTCATTTTTTAACCAATAGGCCGAAATCGGCAAAATCCCTTATAAATCAAAAGAA
TAGACCGAGATAGGGT
[37 nt withheld, positions 5757-5793]
AAAGAACGTGGACTCCAACGTCAAAGG
[49 nt withheld, positions 5821-5869]
T
[91 nt withheld, positions 5871-5961]
G
[124 nt withheld, positions 5963-6086]
CGCGCCATTCGCCATTCAGGCTGCGCAACTGTTGGGAAGGGCGATCGGTGCGGGCCTCTTCGCTATTACG
CCAGCTGGCGAAGGGGGGATGTGCTGCAAGGCGATTAAGTTGGGTAACGCCAGGGTTTTCCCAGTCACGA
CGTTGTAAAACGACGGCCAGTGAATTGTAATACGACTCACTATAGGGCGAATTGGCGGCCGCACGGATTA
GAAGCCGCCGAGCGGGCGACAGCCCTCCGACGGAAGACTCTCCTCCGTGCGTCCTCGTCTTCACCGGTCG
CGTTCCTGAAACGCAGATGTGCCTCGCGCCGCACTGCTCCGAACAATAAAGATTCTACAATACTAGCTTT
TATGGTTATGAAGAGGAAAAATTGGCAGTAACCTGGCCCCACAAACCTTCAAATTAACGAATCAAATTAA
CAACCATAGGATGATAATGCGATTAGTTTTTTAGCCTTATTTCTGGGGTAATTAATCAGCGAAGCGATGA
TTTTTGATCTATTAACAGATATATAAATGGAAAAGCTGCATAACCACTTTAACTAATACTTTCAACATTT
TCAGTTTGTATTACTTCTTATTCAAATGTCATAAAAGTATCAACAAAAAATTGTTAATATACCTCTATAC
TTTAACGTCAAGGAGAAGGTTAATTAAGGAGAAAAAACTATAGCTAGC
